Addgene plasmid #47981: pIND-hygro-HA-H3.3
Purpose: Ponasterone A-inducible expression of human HA tagged H3F3A
Depositing lab: Bing Zhu. Publication: H3.3-H4 tetramer splitting events feature cell-type specific enhancers. Huang C, Zhang Z, Xu M, Li Y, Li Z, Ma Y, Cai T, Zhu B. PLoS Genet. 2013 Jun;9(6):e1003558. doi: 10.1371/journal.pgen.1003558. Epub 2013 Jun 6. PubMed 23754967.
Backbone
  Vector backbone: pIND-hygromycin
  Backbone manufacturer: Invitrogen
  Backbone size w/o insert (bp): 5200
  Total vector size (bp): 5600
  Vector type: Mammalian Expression
  Selectable markers: Hygromycin
Growth in bacteria
  Bacterial resistance: Ampicillin, 100 μg/mL
  Growth temperature: 37°C
  Growth strain: DH5alpha
  Copy number: High Copy
Gene/Insert
  Gene/Insert name: H3F3A (alt name: H3.3A)
  Species: H. sapiens (human)
  Insert size (bp): 438
  Mutation: 288 bp T to C synonymous mutation
  Entrez Gene: H3-3A (a.k.a. BRYLIB1, H3-3B, H3.3A, H3F3, H3F3A)
  Promoter: Minimal Heat Shock Promoter
  Tag / fusion protein: HA (N terminal on insert)
  Cloning method: Restriction Enzyme; 5′ cloning site BamHI (not destroyed); 3′ cloning site EcoRI (not destroyed)
  Sequencing primers: 5′ T7; 3′ BGH reverse
Terms and licenses: Academic/Nonprofit Terms; Industry Terms: Not Available to Industry
How to cite: pIND-hygro-HA-H3.3 was a gift from Bing Zhu (Addgene plasmid # 47981 ; http://n2t.net/addgene:47981 ; RRID:Addgene_47981)
