[The description below was written by a language model from this plasmid's Addgene catalogue record.]
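Description:
pIND-hygro-HA-H3.3 is a mammalian expression plasmid of about 5.6 kb built on the commercial pIND-hygromycin backbone, the response vector of an ecdysone-inducible expression system. It is propagated in E. coli as a high-copy plasmid under ampicillin selection and carries a hygromycin resistance marker for selecting stably transfected mammalian cells. No feature table accompanies the record, so the replication origin and other backbone elements are not explicitly listed. The use of a BGH reverse sequencing primer suggests a bovine growth hormone polyadenylation region downstream of the cloning site, and a T7 primer site lies upstream.

The payload is the human H3F3A coding sequence (438 bp), encoding the replacement histone variant H3.3, with an HA epitope tag at its N terminus. It was inserted between BamHI and EcoRI sites, both of which are retained. The insert carries a T-to-C change at position 288 that is synonymous and so leaves the protein unchanged. Transcription is driven by a minimal heat shock promoter, which has little activity on its own. In pIND-type vectors this promoter is normally coupled to upstream ecdysone/glucocorticoid response elements, so expression depends on a ligand-activated ecdysone receptor/RXR heterodimer supplied from a separate construct or host cell line. Adding the ecdysone analogue ponasterone A then switches on HA-H3.3.

This arrangement allows timed, pulse-like production of tagged H3.3 that can be distinguished from endogenous or pre-existing histone by the HA epitope. That fits the associated study of H3.3-H4 tetramer splitting and of histone deposition at cell-type specific enhancers.
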