>Addgene plasmid #47981 | pIND-hygro-HA-H3.3 | addgene partial sequence | sequence record 70374 | BGH-rev 5'-TAGAAGGCACAGTCGAGG-3'
ACTCGAGCGGCCGCCACTGTGCTGGATATCTGCAGAATTCTTA
[405 nt withheld, positions 44-448]
AGCGTAATCTGGAACATCGTATGGGTACATGGATCCGAGCTCGGTACCAAGCTTAAGTTTAAACGCTAGC
TGTGTGTGAGTTCTTCTTTCTCGGTAACTTGTTGAAAGTATTCAGAGTTCTCTTCTTGTATTCAATAATT
ACTTCTTGGCAGATTTCAGTAGTTGCAGTTGATTTACTTGGTTGCTGGTTACTTTTAATTGATTCACTTT
AACTTGCACTTTACTGCAGATTGTTTAGCTTGTTCAGCTGCGCTTGTTTATTTGCTTAGCTTTCGCTTAG
CGACGTGTTCACTTTGCTTGTTTGAATTGAATTGTCGCTCCGTAGACGAAGCGCCTCTATTTATACTCCG
GCGGTCGAGGGTACTCCCGGGTACTGAGCTTTCAGCAAGAGAACAATGCACTTGTCCATCGAGCTTTCAG
CAAGAGAACAATGCACTTGTCCATCGAGCTTTCAGCAAGAGAACAATGCACTTGTCCATCGAGCTAACGA
GAACAATGCACTTAGCGGTATCGAGAACAATGCACTTAATATGCGGCCGA
